Addgene plasmid #73103: AMIGO2-CD4d3+4-bio
Purpose: EXPRESs plasmid for human erythrocyte surface proteins encoding AMIGO2 with rat CD4d3+4-bio
Depositing lab: Gavin Wright. Depositing organization: Wellcome Sanger Institute. Publication: Basigin is a receptor essential for erythrocyte invasion by Plasmodium falciparum. Crosnier C, Bustamante LY, Bartholdson SJ, Bei AK, Theron M, Uchikawa M, Mboup S, Ndir O, Kwiatkowski DP, Duraisingh MT, Rayner JC, Wright GJ. Nature. 2011 Nov 9;480(7378):534-7. doi: 10.1038/nature10606. PubMed 22080952.
Backbone
  Vector backbone: pTT3
  Backbone manufacturer: Yves Durocher, NRC
  Backbone size w/o insert (bp): 6000
  Total vector size (bp): 7778
  Vector type: Mammalian Expression
Growth in bacteria
  Bacterial resistance: Ampicillin, 100 μg/mL
  Growth temperature: 37°C
  Growth strain: DH5alpha
  Copy number: Unknown
Gene/Insert
  Gene/Insert name: AMIGO2
  Species: H. sapiens (human)
  Entrez Gene: AMIGO2 (a.k.a. ALI1, AMIGO-2, DEGA)
  Promoter: CMV
  Tag / fusion protein: ratCD4d3+4 (C terminal on insert); biotinylation peptide (C terminal on insert)
  Cloning method: Restriction Enzyme; 5′ cloning site NotI (not destroyed); 3′ cloning site AscI (not destroyed)
  Sequencing primers: 5′ CMW fwd
Resource information
  A portion of this plasmid was derived from a plasmid made by: pTT3 was obtained from Yves Durocher, National Research Council of Canada-Biotechnology Research Institute
Terms and licenses: Academic/Nonprofit Terms; Industry Terms: Not Available to Industry
How to cite: AMIGO2-CD4d3+4-bio was a gift from Gavin Wright (Addgene plasmid # 73103 ; http://n2t.net/addgene:73103 ; RRID:Addgene_73103)
