[The description below was written by a language model from this plasmid's Addgene catalogue record and pLannotate feature annotations shown in this document.]
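Description:
AMIGO2-CD4d3+4-bio is a 7,778 bp mammalian expression plasmid built on the pTT3 backbone. It is one of a set of "EXPRESs" constructs encoding human erythrocyte surface proteins as recombinant fusion proteins. In bacteria it is maintained through a high-copy ColE1/pUC-type origin and selected with ampicillin via the bla gene. The backbone also carries a fragment of the Epstein-Barr virus oriP, an element that supports episomal retention and enhanced transient expression in cells supplying EBNA1. Short lac, tet and bla fragments detected by the annotation appear to be backbone remnants without a described function.

The expression cassette is driven by the human CMV immediate-early enhancer and promoter. These are followed by adenovirus-derived leader, splice and intron sequences; the antisense adenoviral terminal-protein hit probably reflects this leader region rather than a real coding sequence. A short match to an immunoglobulin heavy chain signal sequence lies upstream of the insert. The human AMIGO2 coding region is annotated as a fragment of about 1.2 kb, cloned between NotI and AscI sites that remain intact. The record does not state which part of the protein it covers. AMIGO2 runs across the plasmid's numbering origin into domains 3 and 4 of rat CD4, and then, according to the catalogue fields, a C-terminal biotinylation peptide that the feature table does not annotate separately. A rabbit β-globin polyadenylation signal terminates the transcript.

The CD4d3+4 tag provides a common handle shared across the set, and the biotinylation peptide allows enzymatic biotinylation and capture on streptavidin. The associated work used such proteins to screen for receptor–ligand interactions involved in erythrocyte invasion by Plasmodium falciparum.
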