Features (pLannotate 1.2.2; 19 found; start..end, strand, type, name):
      2..553     +  CDS            Cd4 (fragment): CD4_RAT - Experimental evidence at protein level: Swiss-Prot protein existence level 1. Integral membrane glycoprotein that plays an essential role in the immune response and serves multiple functions in responses against both external and internal offenses. In T-cells, functions primarily as a coreceptor for MHC class II molecule:peptide complex. The antigens presented by class II peptides are derived from extracellular proteins while class I peptides are derived from cytosolic proteins. Interacts simultaneously with the T-cell receptor (TCR) and the MHC class II presented by antigen presenti
    659..714     +  polyA_signal   β-globin poly(A) signal: rabbit β-globin polyadenylation signal (Gil and Proudfoot, 1987)
   1228..2909    -  rep_origin     oriP (fragment): Epstein-Barr virus oriP replication origin (Yates et al., 2000)
   3036..3140    +  promoter       AmpR promoter: bla
   3141..4001    +  CDS            AmpR: β-lactamase; bla; confers resistance to ampicillin, carbenicillin, and related antibiotics
   4172..4760    +  rep_origin     ori: high-copy-number ColE1/pMB1/pBR322/pUC origin of replication
   4943..5035    +  CDS            lacI (fragment): lac repressor; lacI; The lac repressor binds to the lac operator to inhibit transcription in E. coli. This inhibition can be relieved by adding lactose or isopropyl-β-D-thiogalactopyranoside (IPTG).
   5048..5069    +  protein_bind   CAP binding site: CAP binding activates transcription in the presence of cAMP. E. coli catabolite activator protein
   5084..5114    +  promoter       lac promoter: promoter for the E. coli lac operon
   5122..5138    +  protein_bind   lac operator: The lac repressor binds to the lac operator to inhibit transcription in E. coli. This inhibition can be relieved by adding lactose or isopropyl-β-D-thiogalactopyranoside (IPTG). lac repressor encoded by lacI
   5208..5224    +  promoter       tet promoter (fragment): E. coli promoter for tetracycline efflux protein gene
   5234..5259    -  CDS            bla(M) (fragment): β-lactamase lacking the signal sequence; bla(M); allows cytosolic expression of β-lactamase
   5433..5812    +  enhancer       CMV enhancer: human cytomegalovirus immediate early enhancer
   5814..6013    +  promoter       CMV promoter: human cytomegalovirus (CMV) immediate early promoter
   6081..6119    +  misc_feature   Ad SA (fragment): adenovirus major late transcript splice acceptor (Friedrich and Soriano, 1991)
   6152..6361    -  CDS            PTP (fragment): TERM_ADE02 - Experimental evidence at protein level: Swiss-Prot protein existence level 1. Protein covalently bound to the viral DNA that acts as a primer for viral genomic replication by DNA strand displacement. Assembles on the viral origin of replication in an initiation complex with viral polymerase, DBP, host NFIA and host POU2F1/OCT1. During initiation, the polymerase covalently couples the first dCTP with Ser- 580 of pTP. The terminal protein stimulates the template activity over 20 fold compared to protein-free templates. Neo-synthesized viral genomes are linked to two preterminal prot
   6392..6481    +  intron         chimeric intron (fragment): chimera between introns from adenovirus and immunoglobulin heavy chain genes
   6500..6546    +  CDS            IgH signal sequence (fragment): signal sequence from the mouse immunoglobulin heavy chain variable region
   6577..7770    +  CDS            AMIGO2 (fragment): AMGO2_HUMAN - Also known as ALI1 Experimental evidence at protein level: Swiss-Prot protein existence level 1. Required for depolarization-dependent survival of cultured cerebellar granule neurons. May mediate homophilic as well as heterophilic cell-cell interaction with AMIGO1 or AMIGO3. May contribute to signal transduction through its intracellular domain. May be required for tumorigenesis of a subset of gastric adenocarcinomas. From Homo sapiens (Human).
>Addgene plasmid #73103 | AMIGO2-CD4d3+4-bio | depositor full sequence | sequence record 136981 | AMIGO2-CD4d3+4-bio sequence 7778 bps
GTCGACCTCCATCACGGCCTATAAGAGTGAGGGGGAGTCAGCGGAGTTCTCCTTCCCACTCAACCTTGGA
GAGGAAAGCCTGCAGGGAGAGTTGAGATGGAAGGCAGAGAAGGCTCCTTCTTCCCAGTCCTGGATCACCT
TCTCCCTAAAGAACCAAAAGGTGTCTGTGCAGAAGTCTACTAGCAACCCCAAGTTCCAGCTGTCCGAAAC
GCTCCCACTCACCCTTCAGATACCCCAGGTCTCCCTTCAGTTTGCTGGTTCTGGCAACCTGACCCTGACT
CTGGACAGAGGGATACTGTATCAGGAAGTGAACCTGGTGGTGATGAAAGTGACTCAGCCCGACAGCAACA
CTTTGACCTGTGAGGTGATGGGACCCACCTCACCCAAGATGAGACTGATCTTGAAGCAGGAGAATCAGGA
GGCCAGGGTCTCCAGGCAGGAGAAAGTGATTCAAGTGCAGGCCCCTGAAGCAGGGGTGTGGCAATGTCTA
CTGAGTGAAGGTGAAGAGGTCAAGATGGACTCCAAGATCCAGGTTTTATCCAAAGGGTTGAATTCCGGAT
CACTGCATCATATTCTGGATGCACAGAAAATGGTGTGGAATCATCGTTAAGTCTAGACACGTGATTAATT
AAGGATCCCCCGACCTCGACCTCTGGCTAATAAAGGAAATTTATTTTCATTGCAATAGTGTGTTGGAATT
TTTTGTGTCTCTCACTCGGAAGGACATATGGGAGGGCAAATCATTTGGTCGAGATCCCTCGGAGATCTCT
AGCTAGAGGATCGATCCCCGCCCCGGACGAACTAAACCTGACTACGACATCTCTGCCCCTTCTTCGCGGG
GCAGTGCATGTAATCCCTTCAGTTGGTTGGTACAACTTGCCAACTGGGCCCTGTTCCACATGTGACACGG
GGGGGGACCAAACACAAAGGGGTTCTCTGACTGTAGTTGACATCCTTATAAATGGATGTGCACATTTGCC
AACACTGAGTGGCTTTCATCCTGGAGCAGACTTTGCAGTCTGTGGACTGCAACACAACATTGCCTTTATG
TGTAACTCTTGGCTGAAGCTCTTACACCAATGCTGGGGGACATGTACCTCCCAGGGGCCCAGGAAGACTA
CGGGAGGCTACACCAACGTCAATCAGAGGGGCCTGTGTAGCTACCGATAAGCGGACCCTCAAGAGGGCAT
TAGCAATAGTGTTTATAAGGCCCCCTTGTTAACCCTAAACGGGTAGCATATGCTTCCCGGGTAGTAGTAT
ATACTATCCAGACTAACCCTAATTCAATAGCATATGTTACCCAACGGGAAGCATATGCTATCGAATTAGG
GTTAGTAAAAGGGTCCTAAGGAACAGCGATATCTCCCACCCCATGAGCTGTCACGGTTTTATTTACATGG
GGTCAGGATTCCACGAGGGTAGTGAACCATTTTAGTCACAAGGGCAGTGGCTGAAGATCAAGGAGCGGGC
AGTGAACTCTCCTGAATCTTCGCCTGCTTCTTCATTCTCCTTCGTTTAGCTAATAGAATAACTGCTGAGT
TGTGAACAGTAAGGTGTATGTGAGGTGCTCGAAAACAAGGTTTCAGGTGACGCCCCCAGAATAAAATTTG
GACGGGGGGTTCAGTGGTGGCATTGTGCTATGACACCAATATAACCCTCACAAACCCCTTGGGCAATAAA
TACTAGTGTAGGAATGAAACATTCTGAATATCTTTAACAATAGAAATCCATGGGGTGGGGACAAGCCGTA
AAGACTGGATGTCCATCTCACACGAATTTATGGCTATGGGCAACACATAATCCTAGTGCAATATGATACT
GGGGTTATTAAGATGTGTCCCAGGCAGGGACCAAGACAGGTGAACCATGTTGTTACACTCTATTTGTAAC
AAGGGGAAAGAGAGTGGACGCCGACAGCAGCGGACTCCACTGGTTGTCTCTAACACCCCCGAAAATTAAA
CGGGGCTCCACGCCAATGGGGCCCATAAACAAAGACAAGTGGCCACTCTTTTTTTTGAAATTGTGGAGTG
GGGGCACGCGTCAGCCCCCACACGCCGCCCTGCGGTTTTGGACTGTAAAATAAGGGTGTAATAACTTGGC
TGATTGTAACCCCGCTAACCACTGCGGTCAAACCACTTGCCCACAAAACCACTAATGGCACCCCGGGGAA
TACCTGCATAAGTAGGTGGGCGGGCCAAGATAGGGGCGCGATTGCTGCGATCTGGAGGACAAATTACACA
CACTTGCGCCTGAGCGCCAAGCACAGGGTTGTTGGTCCTCATATTCACGAGGTCGCTGAGAGCACGGTGG
GCTAATGTTGCCATGGGTAGCATATACTACCCAAATATCTGGATAGCATATGCTATCCTAATCTATATCT
GGGTAGCATAGGCTATCCTAATCTATATCTGGGTAGCATATGCTATCCTAATCTATATCTGGGTAGTATA
TGCTATCCTAATTTATATCTGGGTAGCATAGGCTATCCTAATCTATATCTGGGTAGCATATGCTATCCTA
ATCTATATCTGGGTAGTATATGCTATCCTAATCTGTATCCGGGTAGCATATGCTATCCTAATAGAGATTA
GGGTAGTATATGCTATCCTAATTTATATCTGGGTAGCATATACTACCCAAATATCTGGATAGCATATGCT
ATCCTAATCTATATCTGGGTAGCATATGCTATCCTAATCTATATCTGGGTAGCATAGGCTATCCTAATCT
ATATCTGGGTAGCATATGCTATCCTAATCTATATCTGGGTAGTATATGCTATCCTAATTTATATCTGGGT
AGCATAGGCTATCCTAATCTATATCTGGGTAGCATATGCTATCCTAATCTATATCTGGGTAGTATATGCT
ATCCTAATCTGTATCCGGGTAGCATATGCTATCCTCATGATAAGCTGTCAAACATGAGAATTTTCTTGAA
GACGAAAGGGCCTCGTGATACGCCTATTTTTATAGGTTAATGTCATGATAATAATGGTTTCTTAGACGTC
AGGTGGCACTTTTCGGGGAAATGTGCGCGGAACCCCTATTTGTTTATTTTTCTAAATACATTCAAATATG
TATCCGCTCATGAGACAATAACCCTGATAAATGCTTCAATAATATTGAAAAAGGAAGAGTATGAGTATTC
AACATTTCCGTGTCGCCCTTATTCCCTTTTTTGCGGCATTTTGCCTTCCTGTTTTTGCTCACCCAGAAAC
GCTGGTGAAAGTAAAAGATGCTGAAGATCAGTTGGGTGCACGAGTGGGTTACATCGAACTGGATCTCAAC
AGCGGTAAGATCCTTGAGAGTTTTCGCCCCGAAGAACGTTTTCCAATGATGAGCACTTTTAAAGTTCTGC
TATGTGGCGCGGTATTATCCCGTGTTGACGCCGGGCAAGAGCAACTCGGTCGCCGCATACACTATTCTCA
GAATGACTTGGTTGAGTACTCACCAGTCACAGAAAAGCATCTTACGGATGGCATGACAGTAAGAGAATTA
TGCAGTGCTGCCATAACCATGAGTGATAACACTGCGGCCAACTTACTTCTGACAACGATCGGAGGACCGA
AGGAGCTAACCGCTTTTTTGCACAACATGGGGGATCATGTAACTCGCCTTGATCGTTGGGAACCGGAGCT
GAATGAAGCCATACCAAACGACGAGCGTGACACCACGATGCCTGCAGCAATGGCAACAACGTTGCGCAAA
CTATTAACTGGCGAACTACTTACTCTAGCTTCCCGGCAACAATTAATAGACTGGATGGAGGCGGATAAAG
TTGCAGGACCACTTCTGCGCTCGGCCCTTCCGGCTGGCTGGTTTATTGCTGATAAATCTGGAGCCGGTGA
GCGTGGGTCTCGCGGTATCATTGCAGCACTGGGGCCAGATGGTAAGCCCTCCCGTATCGTAGTTATCTAC
ACGACGGGGAGTCAGGCAACTATGGATGAACGAAATAGACAGATCGCTGAGATAGGTGCCTCACTGATTA
AGCATTGGTAACTGTCAGACCAAGTTTACTCATATATACTTTAGATTGATTTAAAACTTCATTTTTAATT
TAAAAGGATCTAGGTGAAGATCCTTTTTGATAATCTCATGACCAAAATCCCTTAACGTGAGTTTTCGTTC
CACTGAGCGTCAGACCCCGTAGAAAAGATCAAAGGATCTTCTTGAGATCCTTTTTTTCTGCGCGTAATCT
GCTGCTTGCAAACAAAAAAACCACCGCTACCAGCGGTGGTTTGTTTGCCGGATCAAGAGCTACCAACTCT
TTTTCCGAAGGTAACTGGCTTCAGCAGAGCGCAGATACCAAATACTGTTCTTCTAGTGTAGCCGTAGTTA
GGCCACCACTTCAAGAACTCTGTAGCACCGCCTACATACCTCGCTCTGCTAATCCTGTTACCAGTGGCTG
CTGCCAGTGGCGATAAGTCGTGTCTTACCGGGTTGGACTCAAGACGATAGTTACCGGATAAGGCGCAGCG
GTCGGGCTGAACGGGGGGTTCGTGCACACAGCCCAGCTTGGAGCGAACGACCTACACCGAACTGAGATAC
CTACAGCGTGAGCTATGAGAAAGCGCCACGCTTCCCGAAGGGAGAAAGGCGGACAGGTATCCGGTAAGCG
GCAGGGTCGGAACAGGAGAGCGCACGAGGGAGCTTCCAGGGGGAAACGCCTGGTATCTTTATAGTCCTGT
CGGGTTTCGCCACCTCTGACTTGAGCGTCGATTTTTGTGATGCTCGTCAGGGGGGCGGAGCCTATGGAAA
AACGCCAGCAACGCGGCCTTTTTACGGTTCCTGGCCTTTTGCTGGCCTTTTGCTCACATGTTCTTTCCTG
CGTTATCCCCTGATTCTGTGGATAACCGTATTACCGCCTTTGAGTGAGCTGATACCGCTCGCCGCAGCCG
AACGACCGAGCGCAGCGAGTCAGTGAGCGAGGAAGCGGAAGAGCGCCCAATACGCAAACCGCCTCTCCCC
GCGCGTTGGCCGATTCATTAATGCAGCTGGCACGACAGGTTTCCCGACTGGAAAGCGGGCAGTGAGCGCA
ACGCAATTAATGTGAGTTAGCTCACTCATTAGGCACCCCAGGCTTTACACTTTATGCTTCCGGCTCGTAT
GTTGTGTGGAATTGTGAGCGGATAACAATTTCACACAGGAAACAGCTATGACCATGATTACGCCAAGCTC
TAGCTAGAGGTCGACCAATTCTCATGTTTGACAGCTTATCATCGCAGATCCGGGCAACGTTGTTGCCATT
GCTGCAGGCGCAGAACTGGTAGGTATGGAAGATCTATACATTGAATCAATATTGGCAATTAGCCATATTA
GTCATTGGTTATATAGCATAAATCAATATTGGCTATTGGCCATTGCATACGTTGTATCTATATCATAATA
TGTACATTTATATTGGCTCATGTCCAATATGACCGCCATGTTGACATTGATTATTGACTAGTTATTAATA
GTAATCAATTACGGGGTCATTAGTTCATAGCCCATATATGGAGTTCCGCGTTACATAACTTACGGTAAAT
GGCCCGCCTGGCTGACCGCCCAACGACCCCCGCCCATTGACGTCAATAATGACGTATGTTCCCATAGTAA
CGCCAATAGGGACTTTCCATTGACGTCAATGGGTGGAGTATTTACGGTAAACTGCCCACTTGGCAGTACA
TCAAGTGTATCATATGCCAAGTCCGCCCCCTATTGACGTCAATGACGGTAAATGGCCCGCCTGGCATTAT
GCCCAGTACATGACCTTACGGGACTTTCCTACTTGGCAGTACATCTACGTATTAGTCATCGCTATTACCA
TGGTGATGCGGTTTTGGCAGTACACCAATGGGCGTGGATAGCGGTTTGACTCACGGGGATTTCCAAGTCT
CCACCCCATTGACGTCAATGGGAGTTTGTTTTGGCACCAAAATCAACGGGACTTTCCAAAATGTCGTAAT
AACCCCGCCCCGTTGACGCAAATGGGCGGTAGGCGTGTACGGTGGGAGGTCTATATAAGCAGAGCTCGTT
TAGTGAACCGTCAGATCCTCACTCTCTTCCGCATCGCTGTCTGCGAGGGCCAGCTGTTGGGCTCGCGGTT
GAGGACAAACTCTTCGCGGTCTTTCCAGTACTCTTGGATCGGAAACCCGTCGGCCTCCGAACGGTACTCC
GCCACCGAGGGACCTGAGCGAGTCCGCATCGACCGGATCGGAAAACCTCTCGAGAAAGGCGTCTAACCAG
TCACAGTCGCAAGGTAGGCTGAGCACCGTGGCGGGCGGCAGCGGGTGGCGGTCGGGGTTGTTTCTGGCGG
AGGTGCTGCTGATGATGTAATTAAAGTAGGCGGTCTTGAGACGGCGGATGGTCGAGGTGAGGTGTGGCAG
GCTTGAGATCCAGCTGTTGGGGTGAGTACTCCCTCTCAAAAGCGGGCATTACTTCTGCGCTAAGATTGTC
AGTTTCCAAAAACGAGGAGGATTTGATATTCACCTGGCCCGATCTGGCCATACACTTGAGTGACAATGAC
ATCCACTTTGCCTTTCTCTCCACAGGTGTCCACTCCCAGGTCCAAGTTTAAACTGCGGCCGCCACCATGG
CCCTGAGAGTGCACACCCTGCCTACACTGCTGGGCGCCGTCGTGCGGCCTGGCTGCAGAGAACTGCTGTG
CCTGCTGATGATCACCGTGACAGTGGGCCCTGGAGCCAGCGGAGTGTGCCCCACCGCCTGCATCTGCGCC
ACCGACATCGTGTCCTGCACCAACAAGAACCTGAGCAAGGTGCCCGGCAACCTGTTCCGGCTGATCAAGC
GGCTGGACCTGAGCTACAACCGGATCGGCCTGCTGGACAGCGAGTGGATCCCCGTGTCCTTCGCCAAGCT
GAACACCCTGATCCTGCGGCACAACAACATCACCAGCATCAGCACCGGCAGCTTCAGCACCACCCCCAAC
CTGAAGTGCCTCGACCTGTCCAGCAACAAGCTGAAAACCGTGAAGAACGCCGTGTTCCAGGAACTGAAGG
TCCTGGAAGTGCTGCTGCTGTACAACAACCACATCAGCTACCTGGACCCCAGCGCCTTTGGCGGACTGAG
CCAGCTGCAGAAGCTGTACCTGAGCGGCAACTTCCTGACCCAGTTCCCCATGGACCTGTACGTGGGCCGG
TTCAAGCTGGCCGAGCTGATGTTCCTGGACGTGTCCTACAACAGAATCCCCAGCATGCCCATGCACCACA
TCAACCTGGTGCCTGGCAAGCAGCTGCGGGGCATCTATCTGCACGGCAACCCCTTCGTGTGCGACTGCAG
CCTGTATAGCCTGCTGGTGTTCTGGTACAGACGGCACTTCAGCAGCGTGATGGACTTCAAGAACGACTAC
ACCTGTCGGCTGTGGAGCGACAGCAGACACTCCAGACAGGTCCTGCTGCTCCAGGACAGCTTCATGAACT
GCAGCGACAGCATCATCAATGGCAGCTTCCGGGCCCTGGGCTTTATCCATGAGGCCCAGGTCGGCGAGAG
ACTGATGGTGCACTGCGACAGCAAGACCGGCAACGCCAACACCGACTTCATCTGGGTCGGCCCTGACAAC
AGACTGCTGGAACCCGACAAAGAGATGGAAAACTTCTACGTGTTCCACAACGGCAGCCTGGTCATCGAGA
GCCCCAGATTCGAGGATGCCGGCGTGTACAGCTGTATCGCCATGAACAAGCAGCGGCTGCTGAACGAGAC
AGTGGACGTGACCATCAACGTGTCCAACTTCACCGTGTCCCGGTCCCACGCCCACGAGGCCTTCAATACA
GGCGCGCC
