>Addgene plasmid #73103 | AMIGO2-CD4d3+4-bio | addgene partial sequence | sequence record 140384 | rb_glob_PA_term-R 5'-CCCATATGTCCTTCCGAGTG-3'
AATTTCCTTTATTAGCCAGAGGTCGAGGTCGGGGGATCCTTAATTAATCACGTGTCTAGACTTAACGATG
ATTCCACACCATTTTCTGTGCATCCAGAATATGATGCAGTGATCCGGAATTCAACCCTTTGGATAAAACC
TGGATCTTGGAGTCCATCTTGACCTCTTCACCTTCACTCAGTAGACATTGCCACACCCCTGCTTCAGGGG
CCTGCACTTGAATCACTTTCTCCTGCCTGGAGACCCTGGCCTCCTGATTCTCCTGCTTCAAGATCAGTCT
CATCTTGGGTGAGGTGGGTCCCATCACCTCACAGGTCAAAGTGTTGCTGTCGGGCTGAGTCACTTTCATC
ACCACCAGGTTCACTTCCTGATACAGTATCCCTCTGTCCAGAGTCAGGGTCAGGTTGCCAGAACCAGCAA
ACTGAAGGGAGACCTGGGGTATCTGAAGGGTGAGTGGGAGCGTTTCGGACAGCTGGAACTTGGGGTTGCT
AGTAGACTTCTGCACAGACACCTTTTGGTTCTTTAGGGAGAAGGTGATCCAGGACTGGGAAGAAGGAGCC
TTCTCTGCCTTCCATCTCAACTCTCCCTGCAGGCTTTCCTCTCCAAGGTTGAGTGGGAAGGAGAACTCCG
CTGACTCCCCCTCACTCTTATAGGCCGTGATGGAGGTCGACGGCGCGCCTGTATTGAAGGCCTCGTGGGC
GTGGGACCGGGACACGGTGAAGTTGGACACGTTGATGGTCACGTCCACTGTCTCGTTCAGCAGCCGCTGC
TTGTTCATGGCGATACAGCTGTACACGCCGGCATCCTCGAATCTGG
