>Addgene plasmid #73103 | AMIGO2-CD4d3+4-bio | addgene partial sequence | sequence record 140764 | pMT2-F 5'-TTGCCTTTCTCTCCACAGGT-3'
CCTGAGAGTGCACACCCTGCCTACACTGCTGGGCGCCGTCGTGCGGCCTGGCTGCAGAGAACTGCTGTGC
CTGCTGATGATCACCGTGACAGTGGGCCCTGGAGCCAGCGGAGTGTGCCCCACCGCCTGCATCTGCGCCA
CCGACATCGTGTCCTGCACCAACAAGAACCTGAGCAAGGTGCCCGGCAACCTGTTCCGGCTGATCAAGCG
GCTGGACCTGAGCTACAACCGGATCGGCCTGCTGGACAGCGAGTGGATCCCCGTGTCCTTCGCCAAGCTG
AACACCCTGATCCTGCGGCACAACAACATCACCAGCATCAGCACCGGCAGCTTCAGCACCACCCCCAACC
TGAAGTGCCTCGACCTGTCCAGCAACAAGCTGAAAACCGTGAAGAACGCCGTGTTCCAGGAACTGAAGGT
CCTGGAAGTGCTGCTGCTGTACAACAACCACATCAGCTACCTGGACCCCAGCGCCTTTGGCGGACTGAGC
CAGCTGCAGAAGCTGTACCTGAGCGGCAACTTCCTGACCCAGTTCCCCATGGACCTGTACGTGGGCCGGT
TCAAGCTGGCCGAGCTGATGTTCCTGGACGTGTCCTACAACAGAATCCCCAGCATGCCCATGCACCACAT
CAACCTGGTGCCTGGCAAGCAGCTGCGGGGCATCTATCTGCACGGCAACCCCTTCGTGTGCGACTGCAGC
CTGTATAGCCTGCTGGTGTTCTGGTACAGACGGCACT
